>Addgene plasmid #53043 | pHL1928 | addgene partial sequence | sequence record 83946 | mCherry-R 5'-TTGGTCACCTTCAGCTTGG-3'
CGCCCTCGATCTCGAACTCGTGGCCGTTCACGGAGCCCTCCATGTGCACCTTGAAGCGCATGAACTCCTT
GATGATGGCCATGTTATCCTCCTCGCCCTTGCTCAGCATGCTCATGTGATTCCATACCAGCCTGTAGCAG
GTATTCAGATGTCGTTTCATCAGCTTTTCCTTAGATTGAGGGTGAATAAAAAAGCCGGTACCCACAAACG
TGGATACCGGCAGGTAAAGGGTTACAGTGCCGGAGGTCCGGCTGTGGGAGTTTCTGAATTGTGGTTCTGT
TGTTCCCTGAATGTCTTTCTGTACGTATCTGTGCATGTTACTGACAAAGGTTATTATTAGCTTATCGTCG
ACAGTATCTCTATCACTGATAGGGATGTCAATCTCTATCACTGATAGGGACTCGAGGTGAAGACGAAAGG
GCCTCGTGATACGCCTATTTTTATAGGTTAATGTCATGATAATAATGGTTTCTTAGACGTCGGAATTGCC
AGCTGGGGCGCCCTCTGGTAAGGTTGGGAAGCCCTGCAAAGTAAACTGGATGGCTTTCTTGCCGCCAAGG
ATCTGATGGCGCAGGGGATCAAGATCTGATCAAGAGACAGGATGAGGATCGTTTCGCATGATTGAACAAG
GTGGATTGCACGCAGGTTCTCCGGCCGCTTGGGTGGAGAGGCTATTCGGCTATGACTGGGCACAACAGAC
AATCGGCTGCTCTGATGCCGCCGTGTTCCGGCTGTCAGCGCAGGGGCGCCCGGTTCTTTTTGTCAAGACC
GACCTGTCCGGTGCCCTGAATGAACT
