>Addgene plasmid #53043 | pHL1928 | addgene partial sequence | sequence record 83979 | mcherry-F 5'-ccccgtaatgcagaagaaga-3'
AGGAGGCGCCCTGAAGGGCGAGATCAAGCAGAGGCTGAAGCTGAAGGACGGCGGCCACTACGACGCTGAG
GTCAAGACCACCTACAAGGCCAAGAAGCCCGTGCAGCTGCCCGGCGCCTACAACGTCAACATCAAGTTGG
ACATCACCTCCCACAACGAGGACTACACCATCGTGGAACAGTACGAACGCGCCGAGGGCCGCCACTCCAC
CGGCGGCATGGACGAGCTGTACAAGTAAGGGCCCATGGTACGCGTGCTAGAGGCATCAAATAAAACGAAA
GGCTCAGTCGAAAGACTGGGCCTTTCGTTTTATCTGTTGTTTGTCGGTGAACGCTCTCCTGAGTAGGACA
AATCCGCCGCCCTAGACCTAGGCGCGGATCCATAAATGTGAGCGGATAACATTGACATTGTGAGCGGATA
ACAAGATACTCCCGGGTAAGGAGGAAAAAAAATGCTGATTCTGACTCGTCGAGTTGGTGAGACCCTCATG
ATTGGGGATGAGGTCACCGTGACAGTTTTAGGGGTAAAGGGCAACCAGGTACGTATTGGCGTAAATGCCC
CGAAGGAAGTTTCTGTTCACCGTGAAGAGATCTACCAGCGTATCCAGGCTGAAAAATCCCAGCAGTCCAG
TTACTAAGGTACCTGAAAGAAGCTTTAATCGTACAGGGTAGTACAAATAAAAAAGGCACGTCAGATGACG
TGCCTTTTTTCTTGTGAGCAGTGAATTCGGATATATTCCGCTTCCTCGCTCACTGACTCGCTACGCTCGG
TCGTTCGACTGCGGCGAGC
