[The description below was written by a language model from this plasmid's Addgene catalogue record.]
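Description:
pHL1928 is a bacterial expression plasmid built for synthetic biology work in E. coli. It is selected with kanamycin. The record lists the backbone as unknown (made in the depositing lab) and does not state the origin of replication or the copy number. No feature table is available, so the layout and orientation of the parts cannot be described beyond the catalogue fields.

The plasmid carries two independently regulated expression units. In the first, the PLtetO-1 promoter, a synthetic phage lambda PL derivative bearing tet operator sites and therefore repressed by TetR and induced with anhydrotetracycline, drives the red fluorescent reporter mCherry. This reporter is coupled to a ribosome binding region named Agn43RBS, which by its name derives from the Antigen 43 gene. The record files this element as a C-terminal tag, although a ribosome binding site would normally sit upstream of the coding sequence, as the purpose line's ordering suggests. In the second unit, the PLlacO-1 promoter, the analogous lac operator-controlled PL derivative repressed by LacI and induced with IPTG, drives E. coli csrA through a ribosome binding site designated RBS(st7).

CsrA is a global post-transcriptional regulator, an RNA-binding protein that commonly acts at the 5′ leader and ribosome binding region of target mRNAs to alter translation. The arrangement therefore suggests a test system in which CsrA levels are tuned with one inducer while transcription of the reporter is set with another. mCherry fluorescence would then report the effect of CsrA on translation from the Agn43 leader. The record does not explicitly state this purpose, so it should be read as an inference from the design.
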