Addgene plasmid #53043: pHL1928
Purpose: PLtetO-1:Agn43RBS:mCherry, PLlacO-1:RBS(st7):csrA
Depositing lab: Han Lim. Depositing organization: University of California, Berkeley.
Backbone
  Vector backbone: unknown
  Backbone manufacturer: Lim lab
  Vector type: Bacterial Expression, Synthetic Biology
Growth in bacteria
  Bacterial resistance: Kanamycin, 50 μg/mL
  Growth temperature: 37°C
  Growth strain: DH5alpha
  Copy number: Unknown
Gene/Insert 1
  Gene/Insert name: mCherry
  Species: E.coli
  Promoter: pLtetO-1
  Tag / fusion protein: Agn43RBS (C terminal on insert)
  Cloning method: Unknown
  Sequencing primers: 5′ unknown; 3′ mCherry-R
Gene/Insert 2
  Gene/Insert name: csrA
  Species: E. coli
  Promoter: pLlacO-1
  Tag / fusion protein: RBS(st7) (N terminal on insert)
  Cloning method: Unknown
  Sequencing primers: 5′ unknown
Terms and licenses: Academic/Nonprofit Terms; Industry Terms: Not Available to Industry
How to cite: pHL1928 was a gift from Han Lim (Addgene plasmid # 53043 ; http://n2t.net/addgene:53043 ; RRID:Addgene_53043)
